Addgene plasmid #40957: pCMV5-Flag-zEPLIN
Depositing lab: Elizabeth Luna & Scott Maul. Depositing organization: University of California, Los Angeles (UCLA). Publication: Characterization of mouse epithelial protein lost in neoplasm (EPLIN) and comparison of mammalian and zebrafish EPLIN. Maul RS, Sachi Gerbin C, Chang DD. Gene. 2001 Jan 10;262(1-2):155-60. 10.1016/S0378-1119(00)00540-0 PubMed 11179679.
Backbone
  Vector backbone: pCMV5-Flag
  Vector type: Mammalian Expression
Growth in bacteria
  Bacterial resistance: Ampicillin, 100 μg/mL
  Growth temperature: 37°C
  Growth strain: JM109
  Copy number: Unknown
Gene/Insert
  Gene/Insert name: EPLIN
  Species: D. rerio (zebrafish)
  Insert size (bp): 1890
  Entrez Gene: lima1 (a.k.a. cb1006, eplin, wu:fd15g06, wu:fd20b10)
  Tag / fusion protein: Flag (N terminal on insert)
  Cloning method: Unknown
  Sequencing primers: 5′ unknown; 3′ unknown
Resource information
  A portion of this plasmid was derived from a plasmid made by: Raymond S. Maul
Terms and licenses: Academic/Nonprofit Terms; Industry Terms: Not Available to Industry
How to cite: pCMV5-Flag-zEPLIN was a gift from Elizabeth Luna & Scott Maul (Addgene plasmid # 40957 ; http://n2t.net/addgene:40957 ; RRID:Addgene_40957)
