[The description below was written by a language model from this plasmid's Addgene catalogue record.]
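Description:
pCMV5-Flag-zEPLIN is a mammalian expression plasmid built on the pCMV5-Flag backbone and carrying the zebrafish (Danio rerio) cDNA for EPLIN, "epithelial protein lost in neoplasm", the product of the lima1 gene. The insert is recorded as about 1.9 kb and is fused to a Flag epitope tag at its N terminus, so the expressed protein can be detected or immunoprecipitated with anti-Flag antibodies without a zebrafish-specific EPLIN antibody. The plasmid is propagated in E. coli under ampicillin selection. Its copy number is listed as unknown, and the record gives no details of the origin of replication, the cloning method or the cloning sites.

The promoter is not stated explicitly. The backbone name implies the cytomegalovirus immediate-early promoter that typically drives strong constitutive transcription in transfected mammalian cells, but no feature table is available to confirm this or to show polyadenylation signals and other regulatory elements. No mammalian selection marker is recorded, which suggests use mainly in transient transfection.

EPLIN is generally known as a LIM-domain, actin-associated cytoskeletal protein. The associated study characterised mouse EPLIN and compared the mammalian and zebrafish forms. This construct is therefore suited to expressing tagged zebrafish EPLIN in cultured mammalian cells, for example to examine its localisation, interactions or functional conservation relative to its mammalian orthologues.
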