>Addgene plasmid #40957 | pCMV5-Flag-zEPLIN | addgene partial sequence | sequence record 56158 | CMV-F 5'-CGCAAATGGGCGGTAGGCGTG-3'
TAGCAGAGCTCGTTAGTGAACCGTCAGAATTGCCACCATGGACTACAAGGACGACGATGACAAGAATTCG
ATGTCAGTGAGTTCATTTCGGCGTGGTCAATGGGCCTCCCAGTCATTGCGAGTGACGGCAAAGGAGCTCT
CCATAGTCGGTGTGCGGGGCAAAAACACAGCCATTGCTGAGCGCTTTTCCAAGTACCAGAAGGCAGCAGA
AGAAACAAGTTTGGACAAGAAAAAATCTCCGGAGAAATCGACTCCAGGCCTTCGCAACGGCAATCTGAGT
GTCCTAAAGCAGCTCTGGGAACATCCAGCCGAAACGCCTACATCTCCAGAACCCAAAGCACACCTCCAGA
ACCATCTGCAACAGTCTGCTGTAAAAATCCCACTGGAGTCCACTGACGTCCAGCTTATTGAGGGCACAGA
CCAGCAGTGTTTGAGCGACAGTGATCAGCCAATGGAGAAGCGAACGCAAAGAGATGTGGAGACCCTCATC
GAAAAGCCCACCGTCCCCCTCAACAGCCTGAAGATGATGTTCGAGAAAGGAGAGACCCTTCATAGTAATG
TGTCCAGAGAGCCTGGGACAACAGGAGACAGTGGATCTGACAATATGGAGCCAGGAACTAAAGAAAGTCT
GGAGTGTGGGGTAAAAATGCTGGATTCAACCCCTCTCAGGGACAGGATGGCCATGTACCAGGCAGCTGTG
ACTAAGCTTGATTTCCCATCCTCCCCCAATAGTGAAGCAGCAGACAGTGAAGCCCGAGCTCACAGTGGAA
AACAAAAGGAAAATGTGCCACCAGTGTCTGCTGATGTGTGCCCCGAATCCAACACTATCAAAAGTCCTGC
TCCAGACAGGAATGGTTCTGTTTTAAGTCCTGAGCAAAACCAGCCTAAATTGGTTAAGATGTTCCCTTTG
CCTGTCCGTGAAACCTGCGTGACGTGCCTTAAGACTGTGTACCCACTAGAGAAACTTGTAGCGAATCAGC
AGATTTACCACAACACCTGTTTCCGCTGTGCCTACTGCAAC
